>Addgene plasmid #216069 | AA335 | addgene full sequence | sequence record 434143 | Addgene NGS Result
TTTCTCCCTTCGGGAAGCGTGGCGCTTTCTCATAGCTCACGCTGTAGGTATCTCAGTTCGGTGTAGGTCG
TTCGCTCCAAGCTGGGCTGTGTGCACGAACCCCCCGTTCAGCCCGACCGCTGCGCCTTATCCGGTAACTA
TCGTCTTGAGTCCAACCCGGTAAGACACGACTTATCGCCACTGGCAGCAGCCACTGGTAACAGGATTAGC
AGAGCGAGGTATGTAGGCGGTGCTACAGAGTTCTTGAAGTGGTGGCCTAACTACGGCTACACTAGAAGAA
CAGTATTTGGTATCTGCGCTCTGCTGAAGCCAGTTACCTTCGGAAAAAGAGTTGGTAGCTCTTGATCCGG
CAAACAAACCACCGCTGGTAGCGGTGGTTTTTTTGTTTGCAAGCAGCAGATTACGCGCAGAAAAAAAGGA
TCTCAAGAAGATCCTTTGATCTTTTCTACGGGGTCTGACGCTCAGTGGAACGAAAACTCACGTTAAGGGA
TTTTGGTCATGAGATTATCAAAAAGGATCTTCACCTAGATCCTTTTAAATTAAAAATGAAGTTTTAAATC
AAGCCCAATCTGAATAATGTTACAACCAATTAACCAATTCTGATTAGAAAAACTCATCGAGCATCAAATG
AAACTGCAATTTATTCATATCAGGATTATCAATACCATATTTTTGAAAAAGCCGTTTCTGTAATGAAGGA
GAAAACTCACCGAGGCAGTTCCATAGGATGGCAAGATCCTGGTATCGGTCTGCGATTCCGACTCGTCCAA
CATCAATACAACCTATTAATTTCCCCTCGTCAAAAATAAGGTTATCAAGTGAGAAATCACCATGAGTGAC
GACTGAATCCGGTGAGAATGGCAAAAGTTTATGCATTTCTTTCCAGACTTGTTCAACAGGCCAGCCATTA
CGCTCGTCATCAAAATCACTCGCATCAACCAAACCGTTATTCATTCGTGATTGCGCCTGAGCGAGACGAA
ATACGCGATCGCTGTTAAAAGGACAATTACAAACAGGAATCGAATGCAACCGGCGCAGGAACACTGCCAG
CGCATCAACAATATTTTCACCTGAATCAGGATATTCTTCTAATACCTGGAATGCTGTTTTTCCGGGGATC
GCAGTGGTGAGTAACCATGCATCATCAGGAGTACGGATAAAATGCTTGATGGTCGGAAGAGGCATAAATT
CCGTCAGCCAGTTTAGTCTGACCATCTCATCTGTAACATCATTGGCAACGCTACCTTTGCCATGTTTCAG
AAACAACTCTGGCGCATCGGGCTTCCCATACAAGCGATAGATTGTCGCACCTGATTGCCCGACATTATCG
CGAGCCCATTTATACCCATATAAATCAGCATCCATGTTGGAATTTAATCGCGGCCTCGACGTTTCCCGTT
GAATATGGCTCATAACACCCCTTGTATTACTGTTTATGTAAGCAGACAGTTTTATTGTTCATGATGATAT
ATTTTTATCTTGTGCAATGTAACATCAGAGATTTTGAGACACGGGCCAGAGCTGCATCGCGCGTTTCGGT
GATGACGGTGAAAACCTCTGACACATGCAGCTCCCGGAGACGGTCACAGCTTGTCTGTAAGCGGATGCCG
GGAGCAGACAAGCCCGTCAGGGCGCGTCAGCGGGTGTTGGCGGGTGTCGGGGCTGGCTTAACTATGCGGC
ATCAGAGCAGATTGTACTGAGAGTGCACCATATGCGGTGTGAAATACCGCACAGATGCGTAAGGAGAAAA
TACCGCATCAGGCGCCATTCGCCATTCAGGCTGCGCAACTGTTGGGAAGGGCGATCGGTGCGGGCCTCTT
CGCTATTACGCCAGCTGGCGAAAGGGGGATGTGCTGCAAGGCGATTAAGTTGGGTAACGCCAGGGTTTTC
CCAGTCACGACGTTGTAAAACGACGGCCAGAGAATTCGAGCTCGGTACCTCGCGAATACATCTAGATGAA
GACGGAAGCTGAATGCATGAGTAACTGAGGATCCGCCCCTCTCCCTCCCCCCCCCCTAACGTTACTGGCC
GAAGCCGCTTGGAATAAGGCCGGTGTGCGTTTGTCTATATGTTATTTTCCACCATATTGCCGTCTTTTGG
CAATGTGAGGGCCCGGAAACCTGGCCCTGTCGTCTTGACGAGCATTCCTAGGGGTCTTTCCCCTCTCGCC
AAAGGAATGCAAGGTCTGTTGAATGTCGTGAAGGAAGCAGTTCCTCTGGAAGCTTCTTGACGACAAACAA
CGTCTGTAGCGACCCTTTGCAGGCAGCGGAACCCCCCACCTGGCGACAGGTGCCTCTGCGGCCAAAAGCC
ACGTGTATAAGATACACCTGCAAAGGCGGCACAACCCCAGTGCCACGTTGTGAGTTGGATAGTTGTGGAA
AGAGTCAAATGGCTCTCCTCAAGCGTATTCAACAAGGGGCTGAAGGATGCCCAGAAGGTACCCCATTGTA
TGGGATCTGATCTGGGGCCTCGGTACACATGCTTTACATGTGTTTAGTCGAGGTTAAAAAAACGTCTAGG
CCCCCCGAACCACGGGGACGTGGTTTTCCTTTGAAAAACACGATGATAATATGGCCACAACCCTGGAATT
CGCCACCATGAAAAAGCCTGAACTCACCGCGACGTCTGTCGAGAAGTTTCTGATCGAAAAGTTCGACAGC
GTGTCCGACCTGATGCAGCTCTCGGAGGGCGAAGAATCTCGTGCTTTCAGCTTCGATGTAGGAGGGCGTG
GATATGTCCTGCGGGTAAATAGCTGCGCCGATGGTTTCTACAAAGATCGTTATGTTCATCGGCACTTTGC
ATCGGCCGCGCTCCCGATTCCGGAAGTGCTTGACATTGGGGAATTTAGCGAGAGCCTGACCTATTGCATC
TCCCGCCGTGCACAGGGTGTCACGTTGCAAGACCTGCCTGAAACCGAACTGCCCGCTGTTCTGCAGCCGG
TCGCGGAGGCCATGGATGCGATCGCTGCGGCCGATCTTAGCCAGACGAGCGGGTTCGGCCCATTCGGACC
GCAAGGAATCGGTCAATACACTACGTGGCGTGATTTCATATGCGCGATTGCTGATCCCCATGTGTATCAC
TGGCAAACTGTGATGGACGACACCGTCAGTGCGTCCGTCGCGCAGGCTCTCGATGAGCTGATGCTTTGGG
CCGAGGACTGCCCCGAAGTCCGGCACCTCGTGCACGCGGATTTCGGCTCCAACAATGTCCTGACGGACAA
TGGCCGCATAACAGCGGTCATTGACTGGAGCGAGGCGATGTTCGGGGATTCCCAATACGAGGTCGCCAAC
ATCTTCTTCTGGAGGCCGTGGTTGGCTTGTATGGAGCAGCAGACGCGCTACTTCGAGCGGAGGCATCCGG
AGCTTGCAGGATCGCCGCGGCTCCGGGCGTATATGCTCCGCATTGGTCTTGACCAACTCTATCAGAGCTT
GGTTGACGGCAATTTCGATGATGCAGCTTGGGCGCAGGGTCGATGCGACGCAATCGTCCGATCCGGAGCC
GGGACTGTCGGGCGTACACAAATCGCCCGCAGAAGCGCGGCCGTCTGGACCGATGGCTGTGTAGAAGTAC
TCGCCGATAGTGGAAACCGACGCCCCAGCACTCGTCCGAGGGCAAAGGAATAATGAATTCCAGTCTTCGG
AACCAAATCGGATCCCGGGCCCGTCGACTGCAGAGGCCTGCATGCAAGCTTGGTGTAATCATGGTCATAG
CTGTTTCCTGTGTGAAATTGTTATCCGCTCACAATTCCACACAACATACGAGCCGGAAGCATAAAGTGTA
AAGCCTGGGGTGCCTAATGAGTGAGCTAACTCACATTAATTGCGTTGCGCTCACTGCCCGCTTTCCAGTC
GGGAAACCTGTCGTGCCAGCTGCATTAATGAATCGGCCAACGCGCGGGGAGAGGCGGTTTGCGTATTGGG
CGCTCTTCCGCTTCCTCGCTCACTGACTCGCTGCGCTCGGTCGTTCGGCTGCGGCGAGCGGTATCAGCTC
ACTCAAAGGCGGTAATACGGTTATCCACAGAATCAGGGGATAACGCAGGAAAGAACATGTGAGCAAAAGG
CCAGCAAAAGGCCAGGAACCGTAAAAAGGCCGCGTTGCTGGCGTTTTTCCATAGGCTCCGCCCCCCTGAC
GAGCATCACAAAAATCGACGCTCAAGTCAGAGGTGGCGAAACCCGACAGGACTATAAAGATACCAGGCGT
TTCCCCCTGGAAGCTCCCTCGTGCGCTCTCCTGTTCCGACCCTGCCGCTTACCGGATACCTGTCCGCC
Features (pLannotate 1.2.2; 11 found; start..end, strand, type, name):
    604..1413    -  CDS            KanR: aminoglycoside phosphotransferase; aph(3')-Ia; confers resistance to kanamycin in bacteria or G418 (Geneticin®) in eukaryotes
   1520..1561    +  CDS            rop (fragment): Rop protein, which maintains plasmids at low copy number; rop
   1663..1762    +  misc_feature   bom (fragment): basis of mobility region from pBR322
   1768..1925    -  CDS            lacZα (fragment): LacZα fragment of β-galactosidase; lacZ fragment
   1996..2582    +  misc_feature   IRES2: internal ribosome entry site (IRES) of the encephalomyocarditis virus (EMCV)
   2598..3622    +  CDS            HygR (fragment): aminoglycoside phosphotransferase from E. coli; aph(4)-Ia; confers resistance to hygromycin
   3728..3744    -  protein_bind   lac operator: The lac repressor binds to the lac operator to inhibit transcription in E. coli. This inhibition can be relieved by adding lactose or isopropyl-β-D-thiogalactopyranoside (IPTG). lac repressor encoded by lacI
   3752..3782    -  promoter       lac promoter: promoter for the E. coli lac operon
   3797..3818    -  protein_bind   CAP binding site: CAP binding activates transcription in the presence of cAMP. E. coli catabolite activator protein
   3831..3923    -  CDS            lacI (fragment): lac repressor; lacI; The lac repressor binds to the lac operator to inhibit transcription in E. coli. This inhibition can be relieved by adding lactose or isopropyl-β-D-thiogalactopyranoside (IPTG).
   4106..426     -  rep_origin     ori (across the origin): high-copy-number ColE1/pMB1/pBR322/pUC origin of replication
