[The description below was written by a language model from this plasmid's Addgene catalogue record and pLannotate feature annotations shown in this document.]
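Description:
AA335 is a Fragmid "fragment" plasmid: a small bacterial donor construct, built on the pUC57-Kan cloning backbone, that stores one modular part for assembly into larger expression vectors rather than serving as an expression vector itself. The sequenced record is 4,268 nt. It is propagated in E. coli through a high-copy ColE1/pUC-type origin of replication and selected with kanamycin via the aph(3')-Ia (KanR) gene. The remaining annotated backbone features are typical pUC-family remnants: fragments of rop, bom, lacI and lacZα, along with the lac promoter, lac operator and CAP binding site flanking the cloning region. These play no evident role in the function of the stored part.

The payload belongs to the toolkit's "2A Selection" module position and is described as Stop; IRES2; Start; HygroR; Stop. A stop codon terminates whatever open reading frame lies upstream in the assembled vector. The encephalomyocarditis virus IRES2 element then recruits ribosomes internally to the same transcript, and a fresh start codon initiates translation of the hygromycin phosphotransferase (aph(4)-Ia) coding sequence, which ends in its own stop codon. This lets hygromycin resistance be expressed as the second cistron of a bicistronic mRNA, as an alternative to linking the marker to the upstream protein through a 2A peptide. The fragment carries no promoter of its own, so expression depends on the promoter supplied by other modules in the final assembly.

The part is intended for modular vector assembly to build and compare CRISPR technology constructs with hygromycin selection in the recipient cells. The record does not state the cloning method or the sites flanking the fragment.
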