Addgene plasmid #216069: AA335
Purpose: Fragmid fragment: (2A Selection) Stop; IRES2; Start; HygroR; Stop
Depositing lab: John Doench. Depositing organization: Broad Institute. Publication: Modular vector assembly enables rapid assessment of emerging CRISPR technologies. McGee AV, Liu YV, Griffith AL, Szegletes ZM, Wen B, Kraus C, Miller NW, Steger RJ, Escude Velasco B, Bosch JA, Zirin JD, Viswanatha R, Sontheimer EJ, Goodale A, Greene MA, Green TM, Doench JG. Cell Genom. 2024 Mar 13;4(3):100519. doi: 10.1016/j.xgen.2024.100519. PubMed 38484704.
Backbone
  Vector backbone: pUC57-Kan
  Vector type: Fragment
Growth in bacteria
  Bacterial resistance: Kanamycin, 50 μg/mL
  Growth temperature: 37°C
  Growth strain: DH5alpha
  Copy number: Unknown
Gene/Insert
  Gene/Insert name: Stop; IRES2_v1; Start; HygroR_v1.1; Stop
  Species: Other
  Cloning method: Unknown
Resource information
  A portion of this plasmid was derived from a plasmid made by: Genscript ID: U133GHG080-15
Terms and licenses: Academic/Nonprofit Terms; Industry Terms: Not Available to Industry
Depositor comments: Please visit https://www.biorxiv.org/content/10.1101/2023.10.25.564061v1 for bioRxiv preprint.
How to cite: AA335 was a gift from John Doench (Addgene plasmid # 216069 ; http://n2t.net/addgene:216069 ; RRID:Addgene_216069)
